>Addgene plasmid #127926 | pTarget_CAST | depositor full sequence | sequence record 245547 | pTarget_CAST sequence 2900 bps
TTGGAACCTCTTACGTGCCGATCAACGTCTCATTTTCGCCAAAAGTTGGCCCAGGGCTTCCCGGTATCAA
CAGGGACACCAGGATTTATTTATTCTGCGAAGTGATCTTCCGTCACAGGTATTTATTCGGCGCAAAGTGC
GTCGGGTGATGCTGCCAACTTACTGATTTAGTGTATGATGGTGTTTTTGAGGTGCTCCAGTGGCTTCTGT
TTCTATCAGCTGTCCCTCCTGTTCAGCTACTGACGGGGTGGTGCGTAACGGCAAAAGCACCGCCGGACAT
CAGCGCTAGCGGAGTGTATACTGGCTTACTATGTTGGCACTGATGAGGGTGTCAGTGAAGTGCTTCATGT
GGCAGGAGAAAAAAGGCTGCACCGGTGCGTCAGCAGAATATGTGATACAGGATATATTCCGCTTCCTCGC
TCACTGACTCGCTACGCTCGGTCGTTCGACTGCGGCGAGCGGAAATGGCTTACGAACGGGGCGGAGATTT
CCTGGAAGATGCCAGGAAGATACTTAACAGGGAAGTGAGAGGGCCGCGGCAAAGCCGTTTTTCCATAGGC
TCCGCCCCCCTGACAAGCATCACGAAATCTGACGCTCAAATCAGTGGTGGCGAAACCCGACAGGACTATA
AAGATACCAGGCGTTTCCCCCTGGCGGCTCCCTCGTGCGCTCTCCTGTTCCTGCCTTTCGGTTTACCGGT
GTCATTCCGCTGTTATGGCCGCGTTTGTCTCATTCCACGCCTGACACTCAGTTCCGGGTAGGCAGTTCGC
TCCAAGCTGGACTGTATGCACGAACCCCCCGTTCAGTCCGACCGCTGCGCCTTATCCGGTAACTATCGTC
TTGAGTCCAACCCGGAAAGACATGCAAAAGCACCACTGGCAGCAGCCACTGGTAATTGATTTAGAGGAGT
TAGTCTTGAAGTCATGCGCCGGTTAAGGCTAAACTGAAAGGACAAGTTTTGGTGACTGCGCTCCTCCAAG
CCAGTTACCTCGGTTCAAAGAGTTGGTAGCTCAGAGAACCTTCGAAAAACCGCCCTGCAAGGCGGTTTTT
TCGTTTTCAGAGCAAGAGATTACGCGCAGACCAAAACGATCTCAAGAAGATCATCTTATTAATATACGTA
GTATCTACGATACGTAGTATCTACGATACGTAGGAGGTTGAGAAGTCATTTAATAAGGCCACTGTTAAAC
GTAGATATATCTACGCGTAGATATATCTACGATACGTAGCGGCCGACGCGCTGGGCTACGTCTTTAATGG
GCAGCGCCCACATACGCAGCGATTTCCAACAGCTTGAGGCGGAAGCTTTAATGCGGTAGTTTATCACAGT
TAAATTGCTAACGCAGTCAGGCACCGTGTATGAAATCTAACAATGCGCTCATCGTCATCCTCGGCACCGT
CACCCTGGATGCTGTAGGCATAGGCTTGGTTATGCCGGTACTGCCGGGCCTCTTGCGGGATATCGTCCAT
TCCGACAGCATCGCCAGTCACTATGGCGTGCTGCTAGCGCTATATGCGTTGATGCAATTTCTATGCGCAC
CCGTTCTCGGAGCACTGTCCGACCGCTTTGGCCGCCGCCCAGTCCTGCTCGCTTCGCTACTTGGAGCCAC
TATCGACTACGCGATCATGGCGACCACACCCGTCCTGTGGATCCTCTACGCCGGACGCATCGTGGCCGGC
ATCACCGGCGCCACAGGTGCGGTTGCTGGCGCCTATATCGCCGACATCACCGATGGGGAAGATCGGGCCT
GCCACCATACCCACGCCGAAACAAGCGCCCTGCACCATTATGTTCCGGATCTGCATCGCAGGATGCTGCT
GGCTACCCTGTGGAACACCTACATCTGTATTAACGAAGCGCTAACCGTTTTTATCAGGCTCTGGGAGGCA
GAATAAATGATCATATCGTCAATTATTACCTCCACGGGGAGAGCCTGAGCAAACTGGCCTCAGGCATTTG
AGAAGCACACGGTCACACTGCTTCCGGTAGTCAATAAACCGGTAAACCAGCAATAGACATAAGCGGCTAT
TTAACGACCCTGCCCTGAACCGACGACCGGGTCGAATTTGCTTTCGAATTTCTGCCATTCATCCGCTTAT
TATCACTTATTCAGGCGTAGCAACCAGGCGTTTAAGGGCACCAATAACTGCCTTAAAAAAATTACGCCCC
GCCCTGCCACTCATCGCAGTACTGTTGTAATTCATTAAGCATTCTGCCGACATGGAAGCCATCACAAACG
GCATGATGAACCTGAATCGCCAGCGGCATCAGCACCTTGTCGCCTTGCGTATAATATTTGCCCATGGTGA
AAACGGGGGCGAAGAAGTTGTCCATATTGGCCACGTTTAAATCAAAACTGGTGAAACTCACCCAGGGATT
GGCTGAGACGAAAAACATATTCTCAATAAACCCTTTAGGGAAATAGGCCAGGTTTTCACCGTAACACGCC
ACATCTTGCGAATATATGTGTAGAAACTGCCGGAAATCGTCGTGGTATTCACTCCAGAGCGATGAAAACG
TTTCAGTTTGCTCATGGAAAACGGTGTAACAAGGGTGAACACTATCCCATATCACCAGCTCACCGTCTTT
CATTGCCATACGGAATTCCGGATGAGCATTCATCAGGCGGGCAAGAATGTGAATAAAGGCCGGATAAAAC
TTGTGCTTATTTTTCTTTACGGTCTTTAAAAAGGCCGTAATATCCAGCTGAACGGTCTGGTTATAGGTAC
ATTGAGCAACTGACTGAAATGCCTCAAAATGTTCTTTACGATGCCATTGGGATATATCAACGGTGGTATA
TCCAGTGATTTTTTTCTCCATTTTAGCTTCCTTAGCTCCTGAAAATCTCGATAACTCAAAAAATACGCCC
GGTAGTGATCTTATTTCATTATGGTGAAAG
Features (pLannotate 1.2.2; 7 found; start..end, strand, type, name):
    145..288     +  mobile_element IS1 (fragment): prokaryotic transposable element IS1
    407..462     -  rep_origin     RSF ori (fragment): Plasmids containing the RSF 1030 origin of replication can be propagated in E. coli cells that contain additional plasmids with compatible origins.
    550..1095    -  rep_origin     p15A ori: Plasmids containing the medium-copy-number p15A origin of replication can be propagated in E. coli cells that contain a second plasmid with the ColE1 origin.
   1360..1748    +  CDS            TcR (fragment): tetracycline efflux protein; tet; confers resistance to tetracycline
   1765..1863    +  CDS            YPB2_ECOLX (fragment): Protein predicted: Swiss-Prot protein existence level 4. From Escherichia coli.
   2162..2821    -  CDS            CmR: chloramphenicol acetyltransferase; cat; confers resistance to chloramphenicol
   2822..24      -  promoter       cat promoter (across the origin): promoter of the E. coli cat gene encoding chloramphenicol acetyltransferase
