>Addgene plasmid #127926 | pTarget_CAST | addgene full sequence | sequence record 248517 | Addgene NGS Result
GGCGCAAAGTGCGTCGGGTGATGCTGCCAACTTACTGATTTAGTGTATGATGGTGTTTTTGAGGTGCTCC
AGTGGCTTCTGTTTCTATCAGCTGTCCCTCCTGTTCAGCTACTGACGGGGTGGTGCGTAACGGCAAAAGC
ACCGCCGGACATCAGCGCTAGCGGAGTGTATACTGGCTTACTATGTTGGCACTGATGAGGGTGTCAGTGA
AGTGCTTCATGTGGCAGGAGAAAAAAGGCTGCACCGGTGCGTCAGCAGAATATGTGATACAGGATATATT
CCGCTTCCTCGCTCACTGACTCGCTACGCTCGGTCGTTCGACTGCGGCGAGCGGAAATGGCTTACGAACG
GGGCGGAGATTTCCTGGAAGATGCCAGGAAGATACTTAACAGGGAAGTGAGAGGGCCGCGGCAAAGCCGT
TTTTCCATAGGCTCCGCCCCCCTGACAAGCATCACGAAATCTGACGCTCAAATCAGTGGTGGCGAAACCC
GACAGGACTATAAAGATACCAGGCGTTTCCCCCTGGCGGCTCCCTCGTGCGCTCTCCTGTTCCTGCCTTT
CGGTTTACCGGTGTCATTCCGCTGTTATGGCCGCGTTTGTCTCATTCCACGCCTGACACTCAGTTCCGGG
TAGGCAGTTCGCTCCAAGCTGGACTGTATGCACGAACCCCCCGTTCAGTCCGACCGCTGCGCCTTATCCG
GTAACTATCGTCTTGAGTCCAACCCGGAAAGACATGCAAAAGCACCACTGGCAGCAGCCACTGGTAATTG
ATTTAGAGGAGTTAGTCTTGAAGTCATGCGCCGGTTAAGGCTAAACTGAAAGGACAAGTTTTGGTGACTG
CGCTCCTCCAAGCCAGTTACCTCGGTTCAAAGAGTTGGTAGCTCAGAGAACCTTCGAAAAACCGCCCTGC
AAGGCGGTTTTTTCGTTTTCAGAGCAAGAGATTACGCGCAGACCAAAACGATCTCAAGAAGATCATCTTA
TTAATATACGTAGTATCTACGATACGTAGTATCTACGATACGTAGGAGGTTGAGAAGTCATTTAATAAGG
CCACTGTTAAACGTAGATATATCTACGCGTAGATATATCTACGATACGTAGCGGCCGACGCGCTGGGCTA
CGTCTTAATGGGCAGCGCCCACATACGCAGCGATTTCCAACAGCTTGAGGCGGAAGCTTTAATGCGGTAG
TTTATCACAGTTAAATTGCTAACGCAGTCAGGCACCGTGTATGAAATCTAACAATGCGCTCATCGTCATC
CTCGGCACCGTCACCCTGGATGCTGTAGGCATAGGCTTGGTTATGCCGGTACTGCCGGGCCTCTTGCGGG
ATATCGTCCATTCCGACAGCATCGCCAGTCACTATGGCGTGCTGCTAGCGCTATATGCGTTGATGCAATT
TCTATGCGCACCCGTTCTCGGAGCACTGTCCGACCGCTTTGGCCGCCGCCCAGTCCTGCTCGCTTCGCTA
CTTGGAGCCACTATCGACTACGCGATCATGGCGACCACACCCGTCCTGTGGATCCTCTACGCCGGACGCA
TCGTGGCCGGCATCACCGGCGCCACAGGTGCGGTTGCTGGCGCCTATATCGCCGACATCACCGATGGGGA
AGATCGGGCCTGCCACCATACCCACGCCGAAACAAGCGCCCTGCACCATTATGTTCCGGATCTGCATCGC
AGGATGCTGCTGGCTACCCTGTGGAACACCTACATCTGTATTAACGAAGCGCTAACCGTTTTTATCAGGC
TCTGGGAGGCAGAATAAATGATCATATCGTCAATTATTACCTCCACGGGGAGAGCCTGAGCAAACTGGCC
TCAGGCATTTGAGAAGCACACGGTCACACTGCTTCCGGTAGTCAATAAACCGGTAAACCAGCAATAGACA
TAAGCGGCTATTTAACGACCCTGCCCTGAACCGACGACCGGGTCGAATTTGCTTTCGAATTTCTGCCATT
CATCCGCTTATTATCACTTATTCAGGCGTAGCAACCAGGCGTTTAAGGGCACCAATAACTGCCTTAAAAA
AATTACGCCCCGCCCTGCCACTCATCGCAGTACTGTTGTAATTCATTAAGCATTCTGCCGACATGGAAGC
CATCACAAACGGCATGATGAACCTGAATCGCCAGCGGCATCAGCACCTTGTCGCCTTGCGTATAATATTT
GCCCATGGTGAAAACGGGGGCGAAGAAGTTGTCCATATTGGCCACGTTTAAATCAAAACTGGTGAAACTC
ACCCAGGGATTGGCTGAGACGAAAAACATATTCTCAATAAACCCTTTAGGGAAATAGGCCAGGTTTTCAC
CGTAACACGCCACATCTTGCGAATATATGTGTAGAAACTGCCGGAAATCGTCGTGGTATTCACTCCAGAG
CGATGAAAACGTTTCAGTTTGCTCATGGAAAACGGTGTAACAAGGGTGAACACTATCCCATATCACCAGC
TCACCGTCTTTCATTGCCATACGGAATTCCGGATGAGCATTCATCAGGCGGGCAAGAATGTGAATAAAGG
CCGGATAAAACTTGTGCTTATTTTTCTTTACGGTCTTTAAAAAGGCCGTAATATCCAGCTGAACGGTCTG
GTTATAGGTACATTGAGCAACTGACTGAAATGCCTCAAAATGTTCTTTACGATGCCATTGGGATATATCA
ACGGTGGTATATCCAGTGATTTTTTTCTCCATTTTAGCTTCCTTAGCTCCTGAAAATCTCGATAACTCAA
AAAATACGCCCGGTAGTGATCTTATTTCATTATGGTGAAAGTTGGAACCTCTTACGTGCCGATCAACGTC
TCATTTTCGCCAAAAGTTGGCCCAGGGCTTCCCGGTATCAACAGGGACACCAGGATTTATTTATTCTGCG
AAGTGATCTTCCGTCACAGGTATTTATTC
Features (pLannotate 1.2.2; 7 found; start..end, strand, type, name):
     17..160     +  mobile_element IS1 (fragment): prokaryotic transposable element IS1
    279..334     -  rep_origin     RSF ori (fragment): Plasmids containing the RSF 1030 origin of replication can be propagated in E. coli cells that contain additional plasmids with compatible origins.
    422..967     -  rep_origin     p15A ori: Plasmids containing the medium-copy-number p15A origin of replication can be propagated in E. coli cells that contain a second plasmid with the ColE1 origin.
   1231..1619    +  CDS            TcR (fragment): tetracycline efflux protein; tet; confers resistance to tetracycline
   1636..1734    +  CDS            YPB2_ECOLX (fragment): Protein predicted: Swiss-Prot protein existence level 4. From Escherichia coli.
   2033..2692    -  CDS            CmR: chloramphenicol acetyltransferase; cat; confers resistance to chloramphenicol
   2693..2795    -  promoter       cat promoter: promoter of the E. coli cat gene encoding chloramphenicol acetyltransferase
