[The description below was written by a language model from this plasmid's Addgene catalogue record and pLannotate feature annotations shown in this document.]
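Description:
pTarget_CAST is a small bacterial plasmid of about 2.9 kb, built on a pACYC backbone, that serves as the DNA target in experiments on CRISPR-associated transposases (CAST), systems that carry out RNA-guided DNA insertion. It replicates in E. coli from the p15A origin, which keeps it at low to medium copy and makes it compatible with ColE1-type plasmids. This compatibility suits assays in which a target plasmid must coexist with other plasmids in the same cell, although the record does not spell out such a setup. Selection is by chloramphenicol, through a complete chloramphenicol acetyltransferase gene driven by its native cat promoter.

The functional payload is the PSP1 target, a protospacer sequence flanked by a GGTT PAM, which gives a guide RNA-directed transposase complex a defined site to recognise. This short element is not picked up by the automated annotation, so its exact position in the plasmid cannot be read from the feature tables. It may lie in one of the unannotated stretches, for example near the truncated tetracycline resistance gene. The other annotated features are backbone remnants rather than working parts: a fragment of the tetracycline efflux gene, which as a partial coding sequence is not expected to confer resistance, a short piece of the IS1 insertion element, a small match to the RSF origin, and a fragment of a predicted E. coli protein. The depositor sequence and the repository's sequencing result differ by one nucleotide in length and in their start coordinates, but they show the same features in the same order. No expression cassette, reporter or tag is present, consistent with a plasmid used purely as a substrate for detecting targeted insertion events.
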