Addgene plasmid #127926: pTarget_CAST
Purpose: Target plasmid containing PSP1
Depositing lab: Feng Zhang. Depositing organization: Broad Institute. Publication: RNA-guided DNA insertion with CRISPR-associated transposases. Strecker J, Ladha A, Gardner Z, Schmid-Burgk JL, Makarova KS, Koonin EV, Zhang F. Science. 2019 Jul 5;365(6448):48-53. doi: 10.1126/science.aax9181. Epub 2019 Jun 6. PubMed 31171706.
Backbone
  Vector backbone: pACYC
Growth in bacteria
  Bacterial resistance: Chloramphenicol, 25 μg/mL
  Growth temperature: 37°C
  Growth strain: DH5alpha
  Copy number: Low Copy
Gene/Insert
  Gene/Insert name: PSP1 target (GGTT PAM)
Terms and licenses: Academic/Nonprofit Terms; Industry Terms: Not Available to Industry
How to cite: pTarget_CAST was a gift from Feng Zhang (Addgene plasmid # 127926 ; http://n2t.net/addgene:127926 ; RRID:Addgene_127926)
